Addgene plasmid #124932: pcDNA_SZ1-RGG-GFP-RGG
Purpose: Expression of SZ1-RGG-GFP-RGG
Depositing lab: Matthew Good & Daniel Hammer & Benjamin Schuster. Publication: Controllable protein phase separation and modular recruitment to form responsive membraneless organelles. Schuster BS, Reed EH, Parthasarathy R, Jahnke CN, Caldwell RM, Bermudez JG, Ramage H, Good MC, Hammer DA. Nat Commun. 2018 Jul 30;9(1):2985. doi: 10.1038/s41467-018-05403-1. PubMed 30061688.
Backbone
  Vector backbone: pcDNA3.1
  Vector type: Mammalian Expression
Growth in bacteria
  Bacterial resistance: Ampicillin, 100 μg/mL
  Growth temperature: 37°C
  Growth strain: DH5alpha
  Copy number: High Copy
Gene/Insert
  Gene/Insert name: SYNZIP1-RGG-GFP-RGG (using LAF-1 RGG domain)
  Species: C. elegans (nematode)
  Entrez Gene: laf-1 (a.k.a. CELE_Y71H2AM.19)
  Tag / fusion protein: GFP
  Cloning method: Gibson Cloning
Terms and licenses: Academic/Nonprofit Terms; Industry Terms: Not Available to Industry
How to cite: pcDNA_SZ1-RGG-GFP-RGG was a gift from Matthew Good & Daniel Hammer & Benjamin Schuster (Addgene plasmid # 124932 ; http://n2t.net/addgene:124932 ; RRID:Addgene_124932)
