[The description below was written by a language model from this plasmid's Addgene catalogue record and pLannotate feature annotations shown in this document.]
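Description:
pcDNA_SZ1-RGG-GFP-RGG is a mammalian expression plasmid of about 7.5 kb built on the pcDNA3.1 backbone. It is maintained in E. coli through a high-copy ColE1/pUC-type origin and selected with ampicillin via the β-lactamase gene and its native promoter. An f1 origin is also present. For mammalian cells the backbone carries an SV40 early promoter driving the neomycin/kanamycin phosphotransferase gene followed by an SV40 polyadenylation signal, which in principle allows G418 selection of stable transfectants. Several short fragment annotations (a truncated HIV-1 LTR piece next to the CMV promoter, ble, lacI and bom remnants, and the lac promoter/operator) appear to be backbone residue or sequence-similarity hits rather than functional payload.

The expression cassette uses the human CMV immediate-early enhancer and promoter, with a T7 promoter just downstream, and ends in the bovine growth hormone polyadenylation signal. The insert, assembled by Gibson cloning, encodes a fusion described as SYNZIP1-RGG-GFP-RGG: EGFP flanked on each side by a copy of the RGG domain from the C. elegans DEAD-box helicase LAF-1, which the feature table detects as two laf-1 fragments. The SYNZIP1 coiled-coil segment is not annotated, but an unannotated stretch upstream of the first RGG copy is consistent with its expected position at the N-terminus. The RGG domain is an intrinsically disordered region known to drive protein phase separation, and SynZips are synthetic heterospecific coiled-coil interaction modules. In keeping with the associated work on controllable phase separation and modular recruitment, the construct expresses a fluorescent, condensate-forming scaffold bearing a handle that could recruit a partner carrying the cognate coiled coil.
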