Features (pLannotate 1.2.2; 22 found; start..end, strand, type, name):
    113..492     +  enhancer       CMV enhancer: human cytomegalovirus immediate early enhancer
    493..696     +  promoter       CMV promoter: human cytomegalovirus (CMV) immediate early promoter
    692..725     +  LTR            5' LTR (truncated) (fragment): truncated 5' long terminal repeat (LTR) from HIV-1
    741..759     +  promoter       T7 promoter: promoter for bacteriophage T7 RNA polymerase
    962..1465    +  CDS            laf-1 (fragment): DDX3_CAEEL - Experimental evidence at protein level: Swiss-Prot protein existence level 1. Multifunctional ATP-dependent RNA helicase (PubMed:27546789). Plays a role in RNA remodeling, but is not required for RNA unwinding (PubMed:27546789). Binds to RNA in a concentration-dependent manner to stimulate annealing between two complementary strands of RNA (PubMed:26015579, PubMed:27546789). This process is also dependent upon ATP; ATP reduces binding to RNA and subsequently diminishes RNA annealing (PubMed:27546789). Involved in many cellular processes, which do not necessarily require its ATPase
   1505..2221    +  CDS            EGFP: EGFP is a basic (constitutively fluorescent) green fluorescent protein published in 1996, derived from Aequorea victoria. It is reported to be a rapidly-maturing weak dimer with moderate acid sensitivity.
   2243..2743    +  CDS            laf-1 (fragment): DDX3_CAEEL - Experimental evidence at protein level: Swiss-Prot protein existence level 1. Multifunctional ATP-dependent RNA helicase (PubMed:27546789). Plays a role in RNA remodeling, but is not required for RNA unwinding (PubMed:27546789). Binds to RNA in a concentration-dependent manner to stimulate annealing between two complementary strands of RNA (PubMed:26015579, PubMed:27546789). This process is also dependent upon ATP; ATP reduces binding to RNA and subsequently diminishes RNA annealing (PubMed:27546789). Involved in many cellular processes, which do not necessarily require its ATPase
   2981..3205    +  polyA_signal   bGH poly(A) signal: bovine growth hormone polyadenylation signal
   3209..3230    +  promoter       SV40 promoter (fragment): SV40 enhancer and early promoter
   3251..3679    +  rep_origin     f1 ori (sequence partly withheld): f1 bacteriophage origin of replication; arrow indicates direction of (+) strand synthesis
   3693..4022    +  promoter       SV40 promoter: SV40 enhancer and early promoter
   4089..4880    +  CDS            neo: KKA2_KLEPN - Also known as kan, nptII. Experimental evidence at protein level: Swiss-Prot protein existence level 1. Resistance to kanamycin, neomycin, paromomycin, ribostamycin, butirosin and gentamicin B. From Klebsiella pneumoniae.
   4904..5062    +  CDS            ble (fragment): BLE_KLEPN - Experimental evidence at protein level: Swiss-Prot protein existence level 1. Binding protein with a strong affinity to the bleomycin family of antibiotics. Binds to CL990; an antimitotic-antibiotic compound. From Klebsiella pneumoniae.
   5057..5178    +  polyA_signal   SV40 poly(A) signal: SV40 polyadenylation signal
   5251..5267    -  protein_bind   lac operator: The lac repressor binds to the lac operator to inhibit transcription in E. coli. This inhibition can be relieved by adding lactose or isopropyl-β-D-thiogalactopyranoside (IPTG). lac repressor encoded by lacI
   5275..5305    -  promoter       lac promoter: promoter for the E. coli lac operon
   5320..5341    -  protein_bind   CAP binding site: CAP binding activates transcription in the presence of cAMP. E. coli catabolite activator protein
   5354..5446    -  CDS            lacI (fragment): lac repressor; lacI; The lac repressor binds to the lac operator to inhibit transcription in E. coli. This inhibition can be relieved by adding lactose or isopropyl-β-D-thiogalactopyranoside (IPTG).
   5629..6217    -  rep_origin     ori: high-copy-number ColE1/pMB1/pBR322/pUC origin of replication
   6388..7248    -  CDS            AmpR: β-lactamase; bla; confers resistance to ampicillin, carbenicillin, and related antibiotics
   7249..7353    -  promoter       AmpR promoter: bla
   7412..7464    -  misc_feature   bom (fragment): basis of mobility region from pBR322
>Addgene plasmid #124932 | pcDNA_SZ1-RGG-GFP-RGG | addgene full sequence | sequence record 245895 | Addgene NGS Result
AGCAAAATTTAAGCTACAACAAGGCAAGGCTTGACCGACAATTGCATGAAGAATCTGCTTAGGGTTAGGC
GTTTTGCGCTGCTTCGCGATGTACGGGCCAGATATACGCGTTGACATTGATTATTGACTAGTTATTAATA
GTAATCAATTACGGGGTCATTAGTTCATAGCCCATATATGGAGTTCCGCGTTACATAACTTACGGTAAAT
GGCCCGCCTGGCTGACCGCCCAACGACCCCCGCCCATTGACGTCAATAATGACGTATGTTCCCATAGTAA
CGCCAATAGGGACTTTCCATTGACGTCAATGGGTGGAGTATTTACGGTAAACTGCCCACTTGGCAGTACA
TCAAGTGTATCATATGCCAAGTACGCCCCCTATTGACGTCAATGACGGTAAATGGCCCGCCTGGCATTAT
GCCCAGTACATGACCTTATGGGACTTTCCTACTTGGCAGTACATCTACGTATTAGTCATCGCTATTACCA
TGGTGATGCGGTTTTGGCAGTACATCAATGGGCGTGGATAGCGGTTTGACTCACGGGGATTTCCAAGTCT
CCACCCCATTGACGTCAATGGGAGTTTGTTTTGGCACCAAAATCAACGGGACTTTCCAAAATGTCGTAAC
AACTCCGCCCCATTGACGCAAATGGGCGGTAGGCGTGTACGGTGGGAGGTCTATATAAGCAGAGCTCTCT
GGCTAACTAGAGAACCCACTGCTTACTGGCTTATCGAAATTAATACGACTCACTATAGGGAGACCCAAGC
TGGCTAGCGTTTAAACTTAAGCTTGGTACCGAGCTCGGATCATGAACTTGGTAGCCCAGCTTGAGAACGA
AGTTGCGAGTCTGGAAAACGAAAACGAGACGTTGAAGAAAAAGAACTTGCACAAGAAAGATTTGATTGCC
TACTTGGAAAAGGAAATTGCCAATCTGCGTAAAAAGATTGAGGAAGGATCCATGGAATCGAATCAATCTA
ACAACGGTGGATCGGGAAACGCAGCATTGAATCGTGGGGGCCGTTACGTACCACCACACTTGAGAGGCGG
AGATGGTGGTGCCGCCGCTGCTGCCTCAGCCGGAGGCGACGACAGACGCGGTGGGGCCGGGGGTGGTGGC
TATCGTAGAGGTGGTGGAAATTCAGGGGGCGGCGGCGGAGGAGGCTACGATCGTGGATACAACGACAACC
GGGATGACCGTGACAATCGGGGCGGCTCCGGCGGTTATGGCCGGGACAGAAATTACGAGGATCGCGGTTA
TAACGGGGGTGGTGGGGGAGGAGGCAATCGCGGCTACAATAATAACCGCGGTGGGGGTGGAGGCGGCTAT
AATCGGCAGGACCGTGGAGACGGCGGTTCTAGTAATTTCTCGCGGGGAGGGTATAACAACAGAGATGAGG
GCTCAGACAACAGAGGCTCAGGCAGATCATACAACAACGATCGGCGCGACAATGGTGGTGACGGGGGCGG
AGGCGGTTCCCTCGAGAATTTATATTTCCAGGGCATGGTGAGCAAGGGCGAGGAGCTGTTCACCGGGGTG
GTGCCCATCCTGGTCGAGCTGGACGGCGACGTAAACGGCCACAAGTTCAGCGTGTCCGGCGAGGGCGAGG
GCGATGCCACCTACGGCAAGCTGACCCTGAAGTTCATCTGCACCACCGGCAAGCTGCCCGTGCCCTGGCC
CACCCTCGTGACCACCCTGACCTACGGCGTGCAGTGCTTCAGCCGATATCCAGATCATATGAAGCAGCAC
GATTTCTTTAAAAGTGCGATGCCCGAGGGTTATGTTCAGGAGCGCACCATCTTCTTCAAGGACGACGGGA
ATTATAAGACCCGCGCTGAGGTTAAGTTTGAAGGGGATACCCTTGTTAACAGAATTGAGCTGAAGGGTAT
AGACTTTAAAGAAGATGGCAATATATTGGGGCACAAGCTCGAATATAATTACAACAGTCATAACGTATAT
ATCATGGCTGACAAGCAAAAGAATGGCATAAAAGTGAATTTTAAGATACGACACAATATAGAGGATGGTA
GCGTCCAGCTTGCGGATCATTACCAGCAGAATACACCAATTGGTGACGGCCCAGTACTGCTGCCGGATAA
TCACTATCTCAGTACCCAGAGTGCATTGTCCAAAGACCCGAACGAGAAACGCGATCACATGGTACTGCTG
GAATTTGTAACGGCTGCTGGAATTACATTGGGAATGGACGAGTTGTACAAGGAATTCGGAGGCGGTGGAA
GCGAGTCTAATCAGAGCAATAACGGGGGTAGTGGCAATGCCGCGCTCAATCGGGGAGGCCGCTACGTGCC
TCCTCACCTCAGAGGGGGCGATGGGGGCGCCGCTGCCGCTGCGAGCGCCGGTGGCGATGATCGGCGGGGA
GGAGCGGGTGGAGGTGGTTATCGCCGAGGTGGCGGGAACAGTGGGGGTGGAGGAGGCGGTGGATATGATC
GAGGTTACAACGACAATCGGGACGATCGAGATAACAGAGGGGGTTCAGGTGGATACGGAAGAGACAGGAA
TTACGAGGACAGAGGATACAATGGCGGAGGCGGTGGGGGAGGTAATAGAGGATACAACAATAATCGAGGA
GGCGGGGGGGGAGGGTACAATCGCCAAGACCGCGGTGATGGAGGAAGTTCTAACTTTAGCAGAGGTGGAT
ACAACAATAGGGATGAAGGCTCAGACAACAGAGGTTCTGGTCGAAGCTACAATAACGACAGACGCGACAA
CGGTGGCGATGGGTAATAATCTAGAGGGCCCGTTTATCGAGGATTACCACTACGCTACGTGTACAAACGA
GGACCTGATGCACTTTGACGACTTGGGATCGACGAGAGCAGCGCGACAACGGTGGCGATGGGTAATAATC
TAGAGGGCCCGTTTGTCGAGGATTACCACTACGCTACGTGCCTCCTCACCTCAGAGGGGGCGATGGGTAA
TAATCTAGAGGGCCCGTTTAAACCCGCTGATCAGCCTCGACTGTGCCTTCTAGTTGCCAGCCATCTGTTG
TTTGCCCCTCCCCCGTGCCTTCCTTGACCCTGGAAGGTGCCACTCCCACTGTCCTTTCCTAATAAAATGA
GGAAATTGCATCGCATTGTCTGAGTAGGTGTCATTCTATTCTGGGGGGTGGGGTGGGGCAGGACAGCAAG
GGGGAGGATTGGGAAGACAATAGCAGGCATGCTGGGGATGCGGTGGGCTCTATGGCTTCTGAGGCGGAAA
GAACCAGCTGGGGCTCTAGGGGGTATCCCC
[124 nt withheld, positions 3251-3374]
C
[91 nt withheld, positions 3376-3466]
A
[49 nt withheld, positions 3468-3516]
CCTTTGACGTTGGAGTCCACGTTCTTT
[37 nt withheld, positions 3544-3580]
ACCCTATCTCGGTCTATTCTTTTGATTTATAAGGGATTTTGCCGATTTCGGCCTATTGGTTAAAAAATGA
GCTGATTTAACAAAAATTTAACGCGAATTAATTCTGTGGAATGTGTGTCAGTTAGGGTGTGGAAAGTCCC
CAGGCTCCCCAGCAGGCAGAAGTATGCAAAGCATGCATCTCAATTAGTCAGCAACCAGGTGTGGAAAGTC
CCCAGGCTCCCCAGCAGGCAGAAGTATGCAAAGCATGCATCTCAATTAGTCAGCAACCATAGTCCCGCCC
CTAACTCCGCCCATCCCGCCCCTAACTCCGCCCAGTTCCGCCCATTCTCCGCCCCATGGCTGACTAATTT
TTTTTATTTATGCAGAGGCCGAGGCCGCCTCTGCCTCTGAGCTATTCCAGAAGTAGTGAGGAGGCTTTTT
TGGAGGCCTAGGCTTTTGCAAAAAGCTCCCGGGAGCTTGTATATCCATTTTCGGATCTGATCAAGAGACA
GGATGAGGATCGTTTCGCATGATTGAACAAGATGGATTGCACGCAGGTTCTCCGGCCGCTTGGGTGGAGA
GGCTATTCGGCTATGACTGGGCACAACAGACAATCGGCTGCTCTGATGCCGCCGTGTTCCGGCTGTCAGC
GCAGGGGCGCCCGGTTCTTTTTGTCAAGACCGACCTGTCCGGTGCCCTGAATGAACTGCAGGACGAGGCA
GCGCGGCTATCGTGGCTGGCCACGACGGGCGTTCCTTGCGCAGCTGTGCTCGACGTTGTCACTGAAGCGG
GAAGGGACTGGCTGCTATTGGGCGAAGTGCCGGGGCAGGATCTCCTGTCATCTCACCTTGCTCCTGCCGA
GAAAGTATCCATCATGGCTGATGCAATGCGGCGGCTGCATACGCTTGATCCGGCTACCTGCCCATTCGAC
CACCAAGCGAAACATCGCATCGAGCGAGCACGTACTCGGATGGAAGCCGGTCTTGTCGATCAGGATGATC
TGGACGAAGAGCATCAGGGGCTCGCGCCAGCCGAACTGTTCGCCAGGCTCAAGGCGCGCATGCCCGACGG
CGAGGATCTCGTCGTGACCCATGGCGATGCCTGCTTGCCGAATATCATGGTGGAAAATGGCCGCTTTTCT
GGATTCATCGACTGTGGCCGGCTGGGTGTGGCGGACCGCTATCAGGACATAGCGTTGGCTACCCGTGATA
TTGCTGAAGAGCTTGGCGGCGAATGGGCTGACCGCTTCCTCGTGCTTTACGGTATCGCCGCTCCCGATTC
GCAGCGCATCGCCTTCTATCGCCTTCTTGACGAGTTCTTCTGAGCGGGACTCTGGGGTTCGAAATGACCG
ACCAAGCGACGCCCAACCTGCCATCACGAGATTTCGATTCCACCGCCGCCTTCTATGAAAGGTTGGGCTT
CGGAATCGTTTTCCGGGACGCCGGCTGGATGATCCTCCAGCGCGGGGATCTCATGCTGGAGTTCTTCGCC
CACCCCAACTTGTTTATTGCAGCTTATAATGGTTACAAATAAAGCAATAGCATCACAAATTTCACAAATA
AAGCATTTTTTTCACTGCATTCTAGTTGTGGTTTGTCCAAACTCATCAATGTATCTTATCATGTCTGTAT
ACCGTCGACCTCTAGCTAGAGCTTGGCGTAATCATGGTCATAGCTGTTTCCTGTGTGAAATTGTTATCCG
CTCACAATTCCACACAACATACGAGCCGGAAGCATAAAGTGTAAAGCCTGGGGTGCCTAATGAGTGAGCT
AACTCACATTAATTGCGTTGCGCTCACTGCCCGCTTTCCAGTCGGGAAACCTGTCGTGCCAGCTGCATTA
ATGAATCGGCCAACGCGCGGGGAGAGGCGGTTTGCGTATTGGGCGCTCTTCCGCTTCCTCGCTCACTGAC
TCGCTGCGCTCGGTCGTTCGGCTGCGGCGAGCGGTATCAGCTCACTCAAAGGCGGTAATACGGTTATCCA
CAGAATCAGGGGATAACGCAGGAAAGAACATGTGAGCAAAAGGCCAGCAAAAGGCCAGGAACCGTAAAAA
GGCCGCGTTGCTGGCGTTTTTCCATAGGCTCCGCCCCCCTGACGAGCATCACAAAAATCGACGCTCAAGT
CAGAGGTGGCGAAACCCGACAGGACTATAAAGATACCAGGCGTTTCCCCCTGGAAGCTCCCTCGTGCGCT
CTCCTGTTCCGACCCTGCCGCTTACCGGATACCTGTCCGCCTTTCTCCCTTCGGGAAGCGTGGCGCTTTC
TCATAGCTCACGCTGTAGGTATCTCAGTTCGGTGTAGGTCGTTCGCTCCAAGCTGGGCTGTGTGCACGAA
CCCCCCGTTCAGCCCGACCGCTGCGCCTTATCCGGTAACTATCGTCTTGAGTCCAACCCGGTAAGACACG
ACTTATCGCCACTGGCAGCAGCCACTGGTAACAGGATTAGCAGAGCGAGGTATGTAGGCGGTGCTACAGA
GTTCTTGAAGTGGTGGCCTAACTACGGCTACACTAGAAGAACAGTATTTGGTATCTGCGCTCTGCTGAAG
CCAGTTACCTTCGGAAAAAGAGTTGGTAGCTCTTGATCCGGCAAACAAACCACCGCTGGTAGCGGTGGTT
TTTTTGTTTGCAAGCAGCAGATTACGCGCAGAAAAAAAGGATCTCAAGAAGATCCTTTGATCTTTTCTAC
GGGGTCTGACGCTCAGTGGAACGAAAACTCACGTTAAGGGATTTTGGTCATGAGATTATCAAAAAGGATC
TTCACCTAGATCCTTTTAAATTAAAAATGAAGTTTTAAATCAATCTAAAGTATATATGAGTAAACTTGGT
CTGACAGTTACCAATGCTTAATCAGTGAGGCACCTATCTCAGCGATCTGTCTATTTCGTTCATCCATAGT
TGCCTGACTCCCCGTCGTGTAGATAACTACGATACGGGAGGGCTTACCATCTGGCCCCAGTGCTGCAATG
ATACCGCGAGACCCACGCTCACCGGCTCCAGATTTATCAGCAATAAACCAGCCAGCCGGAAGGGCCGAGC
GCAGAAGTGGTCCTGCAACTTTATCCGCCTCCATCCAGTCTATTAATTGTTGCCGGGAAGCTAGAGTAAG
TAGTTCGCCAGTTAATAGTTTGCGCAACGTTGTTGCCATTGCTACAGGCATCGTGGTGTCACGCTCGTCG
TTTGGTATGGCTTCATTCAGCTCCGGTTCCCAACGATCAAGGCGAGTTACATGATCCCCCATGTTGTGCA
AAAAAGCGGTTAGCTCCTTCGGTCCTCCGATCGTTGTCAGAAGTAAGTTGGCCGCAGTGTTATCACTCAT
GGTTATGGCAGCACTGCATAATTCTCTTACTGTCATGCCATCCGTAAGATGCTTTTCTGTGACTGGTGAG
TACTCAACCAAGTCATTCTGAGAATAGTGTATGCGGCGACCGAGTTGCTCTTGCCCGGCGTCAATACGGG
ATAATACCGCGCCACATAGCAGAACTTTAAAAGTGCTCATCATTGGAAAACGTTCTTCGGGGCGAAAACT
CTCAAGGATCTTACCGCTGTTGAGATCCAGTTCGATGTAACCCACTCGTGCACCCAACTGATCTTCAGCA
TCTTTTACTTTCACCAGCGTTTCTGGGTGAGCAAAAACAGGAAGGCAAAATGCCGCAAAAAAGGGAATAA
GGGCGACACGGAAATGTTGAATACTCATACTCTTCCTTTTTCAATATTATTGAAGCATTTATCAGGGTTA
TTGTCTCATGAGCGGATACATATTTGAATGTATTTAGAAAAATAAACAAATAGGGGTTCCGCGCACATTT
CCCCGAAAAGTGCCACCTGACGTCGACGGATCGGGAGATCTCCCGATCCCCTATGGTGCACTCTCAGTAC
AATCTGCTCTGATGCCGCATAGTTAAGCCAGTATCTGCTCCCTGCTTGTGTGTTGGAGGTCGCTGAGTAG
TGCGCG
